Addgene plasmid #67787: pEGFP-C1-Cep123 (CCDC123/Cep89)
Purpose: This plasmid encodes EGFP fused to the N-terminus of isoform 1 of Cep123 (CCDC123/Cep89)
Depositing lab: Michel Bornens. Depositing organization: Institut Curie. Publication: Primary ciliogenesis requires the distal appendage component Cep123. Sillibourne JE, Hurbain I, Grand-Perret T, Goud B, Tran P, Bornens M. Biol Open. 2013 Apr 9;2(6):535-45. doi: 10.1242/bio.20134457. Print 2013 Jun 15. BIO20134457 PubMed 23789104.
Backbone
  Vector backbone: pEGFP-C1
  Backbone manufacturer: Clontech
  Total vector size (bp): 7068
  Vector type: Mammalian Expression
  Selectable markers: Neomycin (select with G418)
Growth in bacteria
  Bacterial resistance: Kanamycin, 50 μg/mL
  Growth temperature: 37°C
  Growth strain: DH5alpha
  Copy number: High Copy
Gene/Insert
  Gene/Insert name: Cep123 (alt names: CCDC123; Cep89)
  Species: H. sapiens (human)
  Insert size (bp): 2352
  GenBank ID: NM_032816
  Entrez Gene: CEP89 (a.k.a. CCDC123, CEP123)
  Promoter: CMV
  Tag / fusion protein: EGFP (N terminal on insert)
  Cloning method: Restriction Enzyme; 5′ cloning site Sal I (not destroyed); 3′ cloning site BamH I (not destroyed)
  Sequencing primers: 5′ GFP 3' Fw (TTCGTGACCGCCGCCGGGATCA)
Terms and licenses: Academic/Nonprofit Terms; Industry Terms: Not Available to Industry
How to cite: pEGFP-C1-Cep123 (CCDC123/Cep89) was a gift from Michel Bornens (Addgene plasmid # 67787 ; http://n2t.net/addgene:67787 ; RRID:Addgene_67787)
