[The description below was written by a language model from this plasmid's Addgene catalogue record and pLannotate feature annotations shown in this document.]
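Description:
pEGFP-C1-Cep123 (CCDC123/Cep89) is a 7,068 bp mammalian expression plasmid built on the Clontech pEGFP-C1 backbone. It carries the human CEP89 coding sequence (isoform 1, a 2,352 bp insert also known as Cep123 or CCDC123), cloned between the SalI and BamHI sites of the multiple cloning site, both of which remain intact. Transcription is driven by the human cytomegalovirus immediate early enhancer and promoter. The EGFP open reading frame comes first, followed by a short stretch of remaining polylinker that acts as a linker and then the CEP89 coding sequence, so the product is Cep123 with EGFP fused to its N-terminus. An SV40 polyadenylation signal downstream of the insert terminates the transcript.

In bacteria the plasmid replicates from a high-copy ColE1/pUC-type origin, and an f1 origin is also present for single-stranded DNA production. A single Tn5 aminoglycoside phosphotransferase gene (NeoR/KanR) serves both hosts. A bacterial bla-type promoter expresses it for kanamycin selection in E. coli, while the adjacent SV40 enhancer/early promoter and an HSV TK polyadenylation signal allow G418 selection of stably transfected mammalian cells. The short large T antigen, ble and bGH poly(A) fragments in the annotation are probably backbone remnants or chance matches rather than functional elements.

The feature annotation describes CEP89 as required for ciliogenesis, and the associated publication title identifies Cep123 as a distal appendage component needed for primary cilium formation. The construct is therefore suited to transient or stable expression of fluorescently tagged Cep123 in cultured mammalian cells, for example to follow its localisation by fluorescence microscopy.
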