Features (pLannotate 1.2.2; 15 found; start..end, strand, type, name):
      1..717     +  CDS            EGFP: EGFP is a basic (constitutively fluorescent) green fluorescent protein published in 1996, derived from Aequorea victoria. It is reported to be a rapidly-maturing weak dimer with moderate acid sensitivity.
    718..762     +  misc_feature   MCS (fragment): multiple cloning site
    763..3111    +  CDS            CEP89: CEP89_HUMAN - Also known as CCDC123. Experimental evidence at protein level: Swiss-Prot protein existence level 1. Required for ciliogenesis. Also plays a role in mitochondrial metabolism where it may modulate complex IV activity. From Homo sapiens (Human).
   3137..3221    +  CDS            large T antigen (fragment): large T antigen from SV40 (simian virus 40)
   3244..3365    +  polyA_signal   SV40 poly(A) signal: SV40 polyadenylation signal
   3399..3827    -  rep_origin     f1 ori (sequence partly withheld): f1 bacteriophage origin of replication; arrow indicates direction of (+) strand synthesis
   3854..3958    +  promoter       AmpR promoter: bla
   3960..4317    +  promoter       SV40 promoter: SV40 enhancer and early promoter
   4352..5146    +  CDS            NeoR/KanR: aminoglycoside phosphotransferase from Tn5; aph(3')-II (or nptII); confers resistance to neomycin, kanamycin, and G418 (Geneticin®)
   5167..5319    +  CDS            ble (fragment): BLE_KLEPN - Experimental evidence at protein level: Swiss-Prot protein existence level 1. Binding protein with a strong affinity to the bleomycin family of antibiotics. Binds to CL990; an antimitotic-antibiotic compound. From Klebsiella pneumoniae.
   5378..5425    +  polyA_signal   HSV TK poly(A) signal: herpes simplex virus thymidine kinase polyadenylation signal (Cole and Stacy, 1985)
   5516..5532    -  polyA_signal   bGH poly(A) signal (fragment): bovine growth hormone polyadenylation signal
   5754..6342    +  rep_origin     ori: high-copy-number ColE1/pMB1/pBR322/pUC origin of replication
   6517..6820    +  enhancer       CMV enhancer: human cytomegalovirus immediate early enhancer
   6821..7024    +  promoter       CMV promoter: human cytomegalovirus (CMV) immediate early promoter
>Addgene plasmid #67787 | pEGFP-C1-Cep123 (CCDC123/Cep89) | depositor full sequence | sequence record 123874 | pEGFP-C1-Cep123 (CCDC123/Cep89) sequence 7068 bps
ATGGTGAGCAAGGGCGAGGAGCTGTTCACCGGGGTGGTGCCCATCCTGGTCGAGCTGGACGGCGACGTAA
ACGGCCACAAGTTCAGCGTGTCCGGCGAGGGCGAGGGCGATGCCACCTACGGCAAGCTGACCCTGAAGTT
CATCTGCACCACCGGCAAGCTGCCCGTGCCCTGGCCCACCCTCGTGACCACCCTGACCTACGGCGTGCAG
TGCTTCAGCCGCTACCCCGACCACATGAAGCAGCACGACTTCTTCAAGTCCGCCATGCCCGAAGGCTACG
TCCAGGAGCGCACCATCTTCTTCAAGGACGACGGCAACTACAAGACCCGCGCCGAGGTGAAGTTCGAGGG
CGACACCCTGGTGAACCGCATCGAGCTGAAGGGCATCGACTTCAAGGAGGACGGCAACATCCTGGGGCAC
AAGCTGGAGTACAACTACAACAGCCACAACGTCTATATCATGGCCGACAAGCAGAAGAACGGCATCAAGG
TGAACTTCAAGATCCGCCACAACATCGAGGACGGCAGCGTGCAGCTCGCCGACCACTACCAGCAGAACAC
CCCCATCGGCGACGGCCCCGTGCTGCTGCCCGACAACCACTACCTGAGCACCCAGTCCGCCCTGAGCAAA
GACCCCAACGAGAAGCGCGATCACATGGTCCTGCTGGAGTTCGTGACCGCCGCCGGGATCACTCTCGGCA
TGGACGAGCTGTACAAGTCCGGACTCAGATCTCGAGCTCAAGCTTCGAATTCTGCAGTCGACATGCTCCT
GGGATTTCGGAGAGGCCGCAGGAGTCATTTCAAACACATCATCCATGGCCTTTTACCTGCAGCCAGCGTT
GCTCCGAAGGCAGCTGTGCCACGCACACCTCCTCCCCGCAGCCCCAACCCATCTCCAGAGAGACCAAGAT
CTGCTCTGGCAGCAGCCATTCTGGCGACAACATTGACTGGGCGGACGGTTGCTATTCCTCAGCCTCGCCA
GAGGTCCCGGTCTGAGAGTGATGTGAGCAGTGTTGAACAGGACAGCTTCATCGAGCCCTATGCCACCACC
TCACAGCTGAGGCCTCGACCAAATTGGCAGAGTGAGATGGGAAGAAGATCTTCTTTGCCATCCTTTGAAA
CACTGGACTATGGGGACGAAGAGGACATTGAAACTCAGCTGTCATCCAGCGGCAAGGAATTGGGGGATGT
CAGTGCCCGGGAGGACAGAGGAGGCCACAGTGATGACCTGTACGCTGTGCCACACAGAAATCAGGTGCCA
TTGTTACATGAGGTGAACAGTGAAGACGATGAAAATATTTCTCATCAAGATGGGTTTCCAGGCTCCCCTC
CTGCACCACAGCGGACACAACAAAAAGATGGTAAACACCCTGTTCTGAATTTAAAGGATGAAAAACCTCC
ATTATGTGAGAAACCTCCACCCTCCCCAGATATAACTGGTAGAGCACGTCAAAGATATACAGAAATAACC
AGAGAAAAGTTTGAGGCATTAAAAGAAGAAAATATGGACCTAAACAATATGAATCAAAGCCTTACCCTTG
AACTAAACACAATGAAACAAGCAATGAAAGAACTACAGTTAAAACTTAAGGGAATGGAAAAAGAGAAGAG
AAAGCTCAAAGAGGCTGAGAAGGCGTCGTCACAGGAAGTTGCTGCACCTGAATTACTTTATCTGCGAAAA
CAAGCTCAAGAACTGGTGGATGAAAATGATGGATTGAAAATGACTGTCCATCGTTTGAATGTAGAACTCA
GTCGATATCAGACAAAATTCAGGCATTTGTCCAAGGAAGAGAGCTTAAATATTGAAGGCCTCCCATCCAA
GGGCCCTATACCACCCTGGTTGTTGGATATAAAGTACCTGTCACCATTGTTGCTGGCTTATGAAGATATG
ATGAAAGAGAAGGACGAGCTCAATGCCACCCTCAAGGAGGAAATGAGAATGTTTAGGATGCGAGTCCAAG
AAGTGGTGAAAGAAAATGAAGAATTGCACCAAGAGTTAAATAAGAGTAGTGCTGTTACCAGTGAGGAATG
GCGTCAGCTTCAGACTCAAGCAAAACTGGTTTTAGAGGAAAACAAGTTGTTGCTGGAGCAGTTGGAGATT
CAGCAAAGGAAAGCCAAGGACAGCCACCAGGAGCGCCTCCAAGAAGTTTCTAAGCTGACTAAACAACTAA
TGCTCCTGGAGGCAAAAACCCACGGCCAGGAAAAGGAGCTGGCGGAGAACAGGGAACAGCTGGAGATTTT
ACGTGCCAAATGCCAAGAACTCAAAACACACTCGGATGGCAAAATCGCAGTGGAAGTTCATAAATCAATT
GTGAATGAATTAAAAAGCCAATTACAGAAGGAAGAAGAGAAAGAAAGGGCTGAGATGGAGGAGTTGATGG
AGAAGCTGACAGTCCTGCAAGCGCAGAAGAAGAGCCTGCTGTTAGAGAAGAACAGTTTGACAGAGCAAAA
CAAAGCACTGGAAGCCGAACTTGAACGAGCACAGAAAATCAATAGGAAATCTCAAAAGAAAATTGAGGTC
CTCAAAAAGCAGGTGGAAAAAGCCATGGGGAACGAAATGTCTGCTCATCAGTACCTGGCAAACCTTGTTG
GCCTGGCAGAAAATATAACCCAGGAACGTGACAGTCTTATGTGTTTGGCAAAATGTTTAGAAAGTGAGAA
GGATGGAGTGCTTAATAAAGTCATAAAAAGCAACATTCGCCTGGGAAAGTTAGAGGAAAAAGTCAAGGGC
TACAAGAAGCAGGCAGCACTGAAGCTGGGGGACATCAGTCACCGTCTGCTGGAGCAGCAGGAGGACTTCG
CCGGCAAGACAGCCCAGTACCGGCAGGAGATGCGGCACCTGCACCAGGTGCTGAAGGACAAGCAGGAGGT
GCTGGACCAGGCGCTGCAGCAGAACAGAGAAATGGAAGGTGAACTTGAAGTTATTTGGGAATCTACCTTC
AGGGAAAACCGAAGAATCCGAGAACTTCTCCAGGACACACTCACGAGGACAGGCGTGCAGGACAACCCCA
GAGCTCTGGTTGCCCCCAGCCTCAATGGCGTCTCTCAGGCAGACCTGCTGGACGGCTGCGATGTCTGCTC
CTATGACCTGAAGTCTCATGCCCCCACCTGCTAGGGATCCACCGGATCTAGATAACTGATCATAATCAGC
CATACCACATTTGTAGAGGTTTTACTTGCTTTAAAAAACCTCCCACACCTCCCCCTGAACCTGAAACATA
AAATGAATGCAATTGTTGTTGTTAACTTGTTTATTGCAGCTTATAATGGTTACAAATAAAGCAATAGCAT
CACAAATTTCACAAATAAAGCATTTTTTTCACTGCATTCTAGTTGTGGTTTGTCCAAACTCATCAATGTA
TCTTAACGCGTAAATTGTAAGCGTTAATATTTTGTTAAAATTCGCGTTAAATTTTTGTTAAATCAGCTCA
TTTTTTAACCAATAGGCCGAAATCGGCAAAATCCCTTATAAATCAAAAGAATAGACCGAGATAGGGT
[37 nt withheld, positions 3498-3534]
AAAGAACGTGGACTCCAACGTCAAAGG
[49 nt withheld, positions 3562-3610]
T
[91 nt withheld, positions 3612-3702]
G
[124 nt withheld, positions 3704-3827]
CAGGTGGCACTTTTCGGGGAAATGTGCGCGGAACCCCTATTTGTTTATTTTTCTAAATACATTCAAATAT
GTATCCGCTCATGAGACAATAACCCTGATAAATGCTTCAATAATATTGAAAAAGGAAGAGTCCTGAGGCG
GAAAGAACCAGCTGTGGAATGTGTGTCAGTTAGGGTGTGGAAAGTCCCCAGGCTCCCCAGCAGGCAGAAG
TATGCAAAGCATGCATCTCAATTAGTCAGCAACCAGGTGTGGAAAGTCCCCAGGCTCCCCAGCAGGCAGA
AGTATGCAAAGCATGCATCTCAATTAGTCAGCAACCATAGTCCCGCCCCTAACTCCGCCCATCCCGCCCC
TAACTCCGCCCAGTTCCGCCCATTCTCCGCCCCATGGCTGACTAATTTTTTTTATTTATGCAGAGGCCGA
GGCCGCCTCGGCCTCTGAGCTATTCCAGAAGTAGTGAGGAGGCTTTTTTGGAGGCCTAGGCTTTTGCAAA
GATCGATCAAGAGACAGGATGAGGATCGTTTCGCATGATTGAACAAGATGGATTGCACGCAGGTTCTCCG
GCCGCTTGGGTGGAGAGGCTATTCGGCTATGACTGGGCACAACAGACAATCGGCTGCTCTGATGCCGCCG
TGTTCCGGCTGTCAGCGCAGGGGCGCCCGGTTCTTTTTGTCAAGACCGACCTGTCCGGTGCCCTGAATGA
ACTGCAAGACGAGGCAGCGCGGCTATCGTGGCTGGCCACGACGGGCGTTCCTTGCGCAGCTGTGCTCGAC
GTTGTCACTGAAGCGGGAAGGGACTGGCTGCTATTGGGCGAAGTGCCGGGGCAGGATCTCCTGTCATCTC
ACCTTGCTCCTGCCGAGAAAGTATCCATCATGGCTGATGCAATGCGGCGGCTGCATACGCTTGATCCGGC
TACCTGCCCATTCGACCACCAAGCGAAACATCGCATCGAGCGAGCACGTACTCGGATGGAAGCCGGTCTT
GTCGATCAGGATGATCTGGACGAAGAGCATCAGGGGCTCGCGCCAGCCGAACTGTTCGCCAGGCTCAAGG
CGAGCATGCCCGACGGCGAGGATCTCGTCGTGACCCATGGCGATGCCTGCTTGCCGAATATCATGGTGGA
AAATGGCCGCTTTTCTGGATTCATCGACTGTGGCCGGCTGGGTGTGGCGGACCGCTATCAGGACATAGCG
TTGGCTACCCGTGATATTGCTGAAGAGCTTGGCGGCGAATGGGCTGACCGCTTCCTCGTGCTTTACGGTA
TCGCCGCTCCCGATTCGCAGCGCATCGCCTTCTATCGCCTTCTTGACGAGTTCTTCTGAGCGGGACTCTG
GGGTTCGAAATGACCGACCAAGCGACGCCCAACCTGCCATCACGAGATTTCGATTCCACCGCCGCCTTCT
ATGAAAGGTTGGGCTTCGGAATCGTTTTCCGGGACGCCGGCTGGATGATCCTCCAGCGCGGGGATCTCAT
GCTGGAGTTCTTCGCCCACCCTAGGGGGAGGCTAACTGAAACACGGAAGGAGACAATACCGGAAGGAACC
CGCGCTATGACGGCAATAAAAAGACAGAATAAAACGCACGGTGTTGGGTCGTTTGTTCATAAACGCGGGG
TTCGGTCCCAGGGCTGGCACTCTGTCGATACCCCACCGAGACCCCATTGGGGCCAATACGCCCGCGTTTC
TTCCTTTTCCCCACCCCACCCCCCAAGTTCGGGTGAAGGCCCAGGGCTCGCAGCCAACGTCGGGGCGGCA
GGCCCTGCCATAGCCTCAGGTTACTCATATATACTTTAGATTGATTTAAAACTTCATTTTTAATTTAAAA
GGATCTAGGTGAAGATCCTTTTTGATAATCTCATGACCAAAATCCCTTAACGTGAGTTTTCGTTCCACTG
AGCGTCAGACCCCGTAGAAAAGATCAAAGGATCTTCTTGAGATCCTTTTTTTCTGCGCGTAATCTGCTGC
TTGCAAACAAAAAAACCACCGCTACCAGCGGTGGTTTGTTTGCCGGATCAAGAGCTACCAACTCTTTTTC
CGAAGGTAACTGGCTTCAGCAGAGCGCAGATACCAAATACTGTCCTTCTAGTGTAGCCGTAGTTAGGCCA
CCACTTCAAGAACTCTGTAGCACCGCCTACATACCTCGCTCTGCTAATCCTGTTACCAGTGGCTGCTGCC
AGTGGCGATAAGTCGTGTCTTACCGGGTTGGACTCAAGACGATAGTTACCGGATAAGGCGCAGCGGTCGG
GCTGAACGGGGGGTTCGTGCACACAGCCCAGCTTGGAGCGAACGACCTACACCGAACTGAGATACCTACA
GCGTGAGCTATGAGAAAGCGCCACGCTTCCCGAAGGGAGAAAGGCGGACAGGTATCCGGTAAGCGGCAGG
GTCGGAACAGGAGAGCGCACGAGGGAGCTTCCAGGGGGAAACGCCTGGTATCTTTATAGTCCTGTCGGGT
TTCGCCACCTCTGACTTGAGCGTCGATTTTTGTGATGCTCGTCAGGGGGGCGGAGCCTATGGAAAAACGC
CAGCAACGCGGCCTTTTTACGGTTCCTGGCCTTTTGCTGGCCTTTTGCTCACATGTTCTTTCCTGCGTTA
TCCCCTGATTCTGTGGATAACCGTATTACCGCCATGCATTAGTTATTAATAGTAATCAATTACGGGGTCA
TTAGTTCATAGCCCATATATGGAGTTCCGCGTTACATAACTTACGGTAAATGGCCCGCCTGGCTGACCGC
CCAACGACCCCCGCCCATTGACGTCAATAATGACGTATGTTCCCATAGTAACGCCAATAGGGACTTTCCA
TTGACGTCAATGGGTGGAGTATTTACGGTAAACTGCCCACTTGGCAGTACATCAAGTGTATCATATGCCA
AGTACGCCCCCTATTGACGTCAATGACGGTAAATGGCCCGCCTGGCATTATGCCCAGTACATGACCTTAT
GGGACTTTCCTACTTGGCAGTACATCTACGTATTAGTCATCGCTATTACCATGGTGATGCGGTTTTGGCA
GTACATCAATGGGCGTGGATAGCGGTTTGACTCACGGGGATTTCCAAGTCTCCACCCCATTGACGTCAAT
GGGAGTTTGTTTTGGCACCAAAATCAACGGGACTTTCCAAAATGTCGTAACAACTCCGCCCCATTGACGC
AAATGGGCGGTAGGCGTGTACGGTGGGAGGTCTATATAAGCAGAGCTGGTTTAGTGAACCGTCAGATCCG
CTAGCGCTACCGGTCGCCACC
