>Addgene plasmid #67787 | pEGFP-C1-Cep123 (CCDC123/Cep89) | addgene partial sequence | sequence record 127632 | CMV-d2eGFP-F 5'-TATATCATGGCCGACAAGC-3'
TCCGCCACAACATCGAGGACGGCAGCGTGCAGCTCGCCGACCACTACCAGCAGAACACCCCCATCGGCGA
CGGCCCCGTGCTGCTGCCCGACAACCACTACCTGAGCACCCAGTCCGCCCTGAGCAAAGACCCCAACGAG
AAGCGCGATCACATGGTCCTGCTGGAGTTCGTGACCGCCGCCGGGATCACTCTCGGCATGGACGAGCTGT
ACAAGTCCGGACTCAGATCTCGAGCTCAAGCTTCGAATTCTGCAGTCGACATGCTCCTGGGATTTCGGAG
AGGCCGCAGGAGTCATTTCAAACACATCATCCATGGCCTTTTACCTGCAGCCAGCGTTGCTCCGAAGGCA
GCTGTGCCACGCACACCTCCTCCCCGCAGCCCCAACCCATCTCCAGAGAGACCAAGATCTGCTCTGGCAG
CAGCCATTCTGGCGACAACATTGACTGGGCGGACGGTTGCTATTCCTCAGCCTCGCCAGAGGTCCCGGTC
TGAGAGTGATGTGAGCAGTGTTGAACAGGACAGCTTCATCGAGCCCTATGCCACCACCTCACAGCTGAGG
CCTCGACCAAATTGGCAGAGTGAGATGGGAAGAAGATCTTCTTTGCCATCCTTTGAAACACTGGACTATG
GGGACGAAGAGGACATTGAAACTCAGCTGTCATCCAGCGGCAAGGAATTGGGGGATGTCAGTGCCCGGGA
GGACAGAGGAGGCCACAGTGATGACCTGTACGCTGTGCCACACAGAAATCAGGTGCCATTGTTACATGAG
GTGAACAGTGAAGACGATG
