>Addgene plasmid #67787 | pEGFP-C1-Cep123 (CCDC123/Cep89) | addgene partial sequence | sequence record 127633 | SV40pA-R 5'-GAAATTTGTGATGCTATTGC-3'
AGTTAACAACAACAATTGCATTCATTTTATGTTTCAGGTTCAGGGGGAGGTGTGGGAGGTTTTTTAAAGC
AAGTAAAACCTCTACAAATGTGGTATGGCTGATTATGATCAGTTATCTAGATCCGGTGGATCCCTAGCAG
GTGGGGGCATGAGACTTCAGGTCATAGGAGCAGACATCGCAGCCGTCCAGCAGGTCTGCCTGAGAGACGC
CATTGAGGCTGGGGGCAACCAGAGCTCTGGGGTTGTCCTGCACGCCTGTCCTCGTGAGTGTGTCCTGGAG
AAGTTCTCGGATTCTTCGGTTTTCCCTGAAGGTAGATTCCCAAATAACTTCAAGTTCACCTTCCATTTCT
CTGTTCTGCTGCAGCGCCTGGTCCAGCACCTCCTGCTTGTCCTTCAGCACCTGGTGCAGGTGCCGCATCT
CCTGCCGGTACTGGGCTGTCTTGCCGGCGAAGTCCTCCTGCTGCTCCAGCAGACGGTGACTGATGTCCCC
CAGCTTCAGTGCTGCCTGCTTCTTGTAGCCCTTGACTTTTTCCTCTAACTTTCCCAGGCGAATGTTGCTT
TTTATGACTTTATTAAGCACTCCATCCTTCTCACTTTCTAAACATTTTGCCAAACACATAAGACTGTCAC
GTTCCTGGGTTATATTTTCTGCCAGGCCAACAAGGTTTGCCAGGTACTGATGAGCAGACATTTCGTTCCC
CATGGCTTTTTCCACCTGCTTTTTGAGGACCTCAATTTTCTTTTGAGATTTCCTATTGATTTTCTGTGCT
CGTTCAAGTTCGGCTTCCAGTGCTTTGTTTTGCTCTGTCAAACTGTTCTTCTCTAACAGC
